>Addgene plasmid #160185 | 42 pCOLI_K_C_HIS | addgene full sequence | sequence record 316944 | Addgene NGS Result
TTGAATATGGCTCATACTCTTCCTTTTTCAATATTATTGAAGCATTTATCAGGGTTATTGTCTCATGAGC
GGATACATATTTGAATGTATTTAGAAAAATAAACAAATAGGCATGCAGCGCTCTTCCGCTTCCTCGCTCA
CTGACTCGCTACGCTCGGTCGTTCGACTGCGGCGAGCGGTGTCAGCTCACTCAAAAGCGGTAATACGGTT
ATCCACAGAATCAGGGGATAAAGCCGGAAAGAACATGTGAGCAAAAAGCAAAGCACCGGAAGAAGCCAAC
GCCGCAGGCGTTTTTCCATAGGCTCCGCCCCCCTGACGAGCATCACAAAAATCGACGCTCAAGCCAGAGG
TGGCGAAACCCGACAGGACTATAAAGATACCAGGCGTTTCCCCCTGGAAGCTCCCTCGTGCGCTCTCCTG
TTCCGACCCTGCCGCTTACCGGATACCTGTCCGCCTTTCTCCCTTCGGGAAGCGTGGCGCTTTCTCATAG
CTCACGCTGTTGGTATCTCAGTTCGGTGTAGGTCGTTCGCTCCAAGCTGGGCTGTGTGCACGAACCCCCC
GTTCAGCCCGACCGCTGCGCCTTATCCGGTAACTATCGTCTTGAGTCCAACCCGGTAAGACACGACTTAT
CGCCACTGGCAGCAGCCATTGGTAACTGATTTAGAGGACTTTGTCTTGAAGTTATGCACCTGTTAAGGCT
AAACTGAAAGAACAGATTTTGGTGAGTGCGGTCCTCCAACCCACTTACCTTGGTTCAAAGAGTTGGTAGC
TCAGCGAACCTTGAGAAAACCACCGTTGGTAGCGGTGGTTTTTCTTTATTTATGAGATGATGAATCAATC
GGTCTATCAAGTCAACGAACAGCTATTCCGTTACTCTAGATTTCAGTGCAATTTATCTCTTCAAATGTAG
CACCTGAAGTCAGCCCCATACGATATAAGTTGTAATTCTCATGTTAGTCATGCCCCGCGCCCACCGGAAG
GAGCTGACTGGGTTGAAGGCTCTCAAGGGCATCGGTCGAGATCCCGGTGCCTAATGAGTGAGCTAACTTA
CATTAATTGCGTTGCGCTAATACGACTCACTATAGGGAGACCACAACGGTTTCCCTCCGGCTCCGGAAAT
AATTTTGTTTAACTTTAAGAAGGAGACTGGATCCGAATCTAGAGCCTGCAGTCTCGACAAGCTTGGAAGC
GGATCTGGATCTGGACATCATCATCATCATCACCATCACTAATAAGTCGAGAAGTACTAGAGGATGTACA
ACGCGTGCGCGCTGATCCGGCTGCTAACAAAGCCCGAAAGGAAGCTGAGTTGGCTGCTGCCACCGCTGAG
CAATAACTAGCATAACCCCTTGGGGCCTCTAAACGGGTCTTGAGGGGTTTTTTGCTGAAACCTCAGGCAT
TTGAGAAGCACACGGTCACACTGCTTCCGGTAGTCAATAAACCGGTAAACCAGCAATAGACATAAGCGGC
TATTTAACGACCCTGCCCTGAACCGACGACAAGCTGACGACCGGGTCTCCGCAAGTGGCACTTTTCGGGG
AAATGTGCGCGGAACCCCTATTTGTTTATTTTTCTAAATACATTCAAATATGTATCCGCTCATGAATTAA
TTCTTAGAAAAACTCATCGAGCATCAAATGAAACTGCAATTTATTCATATCAGGATTATCAATACCATAT
TTTTGAAAAAGCCGTTTCTGTAATGAAGGAGAAAACTCACCGAGGCAGTTCCATAGGATGGCAAGATCCT
GGTATCGGTCTGCGATTCCGACTCGTCCAACATCAATACAACCTATTAATTTCCCCTCGTCAAAAATAAG
GTTATCAAGTGAGAAATCACCATGAGTGACGACTGAATCCGGTGAGAATGGCAAAAGTTTATGCATTTCT
TTCCAGACTTGTTCAACAGGCCAGCCATTACGCTCGTCATCAAAATCACTCGCATCAACCAAACCGTTAT
TCATTCGTGATTGCGCCTGAGCGAGACGAAATACGCGGTCGCTGTTAAAAGGACAATTACAAACAGGAAT
CGAATGCAACCGGCGCAGGAACACTGCCAGCGCATCAACAATATTTTCACCTGAATCAGGATATTCTTCT
AATACCTGGAATGCTGTTTTCCCGGGGATCGCAGTGGTGAGTAACCATGCATCATCAGGAGTACGGATAA
AATGCTTGATGGTCGGAAGAGGCATAAATTCCGTCAGCCAGTTTAGTCTGACCATCTCATCTGTAACATC
ATTGGCAACGCTACCTTTGCCATGTTTCAGAAACAACTCTGGCGCATCGGGCTTCCCATACAATCGATAG
ATTGTCGCACCTGATTGCCCGACATTATCGCGAGCCCATTTATACCCATATAAATCAGCATCCATGTTGG
AATTTAATCGCGGCCTAGAGCAAGACGTTTCCCG
Features (pLannotate 1.2.2; 11 found; start..end, strand, type, name):
     16..107     -  promoter       AmpR promoter: bla
    123..872     -  rep_origin     RSF ori: Plasmids containing the RSF 1030 origin of replication can be propagated in E. coli cells that contain additional plasmids with compatible origins.
    955..1019    -  CDS            TcR (fragment): tetracycline efflux protein; tet; confers resistance to tetracycline
   1034..1055    -  protein_bind   CAP binding site: CAP binding activates transcription in the presence of cAMP. E. coli catabolite activator protein
   1068..1086    +  promoter       T7 promoter: promoter for bacteriophage T7 RNA polymerase
   1124..1146    +  RBS            RBS: efficient ribosome binding site from bacteriophage T7 gene 10 (Olins and Rangwala, 1989)
   1206..1222    +  CDS            capTEV™ (fragment): composite tag for in vivo biotinylation, TEV protease cleavage, and 6xHis tagging
   1280..1329    +  CDS            SET1 (fragment): solubility-enhancement tag derived from T7 phage gene 10B
   1337..1384    +  terminator     T7 terminator: transcription terminator for bacteriophage T7 RNA polymerase
   1548..1605    +  promoter       AmpR promoter (fragment): bla
   1614..15      -  CDS            KanR (across the origin): aminoglycoside phosphotransferase; aph(3')-Ia; confers resistance to kanamycin in bacteria or G418 (Geneticin®) in eukaryotes
