[The description below was written by a language model from this plasmid's Addgene catalogue record and pLannotate feature annotations shown in this document.]
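Description:
42 pCOLI_K_C_HIS is an empty bacterial expression backbone from the InteBac vector suite, a set of mutually compatible plasmids for protein production in E. coli and baculovirus systems. It is built on pRSF and, in the sequenced record, is a compact plasmid of about 2.4 kb. It replicates from the RSF1030 origin, which is compatible with other common origin classes and so allows the plasmid to be maintained alongside other expression plasmids in the same cell, for example for co-expression of protein complexes. Selection is by kanamycin, through an aminoglycoside phosphotransferase gene that spans the sequence numbering origin and is preceded by a bla-type (AmpR) promoter. The copy number is recorded as unknown.

The expression cassette comprises a T7 promoter, the efficient ribosome binding site from phage T7 gene 10, a custom multiple cloning site designed for compatibility across the InteBac system, and a T7 terminator. Transcription therefore depends on a host that supplies T7 RNA polymerase. No lac operator or lacI gene appears in the feature table. An open reading frame inserted by Gibson assembly is fused at its C-terminus to a non-cleavable 8xHis tag carried on the backbone, which permits immobilised metal affinity purification without a protease removal step. The short "capTEV" fragment called by the annotation software most likely reflects this histidine stretch. The small SET1, TcR and CAP binding site hits look like partial matches to vector-derived sequence rather than functional elements. No insert is present, and the plasmid serves as a recipient for genes of interest.
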