Addgene plasmid #160185: 42 pCOLI_K_C_HIS
Purpose: (Empty Backbone) C-term 8xHis uncleavable Kan resistant bacterial expression vector
Depositing lab: John Weir. Depositing organization: Friedrich Miescher Laboratory. Publication: InteBac - An integrated bacterial and baculovirus expression vector suite. Altmannova V, Blaha A, Astrinidis S, Reichle H, Weir JR. Protein Sci. 2020 Sep 21. doi: 10.1002/pro.3957. PubMed 32955754.
Backbone
  Vector backbone: pRSF
  Modifications to backbone: Custom MCS added to the vector for full compatibility within the InteBac system. Non-cleavable 8xHis fusion added to C-terminus.
  Vector type: Bacterial Expression
  Promoter: T7
  Tag / fusion protein: 8xHis (C terminal on backbone)
Growth in bacteria
  Bacterial resistance: Kanamycin, 50 μg/mL
  Growth temperature: 37°C
  Growth strain: DH5alpha
  Copy number: Unknown
Gene/Insert
  Cloning method: Gibson Cloning
  Sequencing primers: 5′ T7_fwd; 3′ T7_rev
Terms and licenses: Academic/Nonprofit Terms; Industry Terms: Not Available to Industry
How to cite: 42 pCOLI_K_C_HIS was a gift from John Weir (Addgene plasmid # 160185 ; http://n2t.net/addgene:160185 ; RRID:Addgene_160185)
